Addgene plasmid #86741: EGFP-UVRAG S498A
Purpose: N-terminal EGFP-tagged protein expression in mammalian cells
Depositing lab: Do-Hyung Kim. Depositing organization: University of Minnesota. Publication: mTORC1 phosphorylates UVRAG to negatively regulate autophagosome and endosome maturation. Kim YM, Jung CH, Seo M, Kim EK, Park JM, Bae SS, Kim DH. Mol Cell. 2015 Jan 22;57(2):207-18. doi: 10.1016/j.molcel.2014.11.013. Epub 2014 Dec 18. PubMed 25533187.
Backbone
  Vector backbone: pEGFP-C3
  Vector type: Mammalian Expression
Growth in bacteria
  Bacterial resistance: Kanamycin, 50 μg/mL
  Growth temperature: 37°C
  Growth strain: DH5alpha
  Copy number: High Copy
Gene/Insert
  Gene/Insert name: human UVRAG
  Species: H. sapiens (human)
  Insert size (bp): 2100
  Mutation: S498A
  Entrez Gene: UVRAG (a.k.a. DHTX, VPS38, p63)
  Promoter: CMV
  Tag / fusion protein: EGFP (N terminal on backbone)
  Cloning method: Unknown
  Sequencing primers: 5′ CMV-F
Terms and licenses: Academic/Nonprofit Terms; Industry Terms: Not Available to Industry
Depositor comments: IMAGE: 6186856
How to cite: EGFP-UVRAG S498A was a gift from Do-Hyung Kim (Addgene plasmid # 86741 ; http://n2t.net/addgene:86741 ; RRID:Addgene_86741)
