[The description below was written by a language model from this plasmid's Addgene catalogue record and pLannotate feature annotations shown in this document.]
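Description:
EGFP-UVRAG S498A is a mammalian expression plasmid built on the pEGFP-C3 backbone, about 6.8 kb in the sequenced record, that produces human UVRAG fused at its N-terminus to EGFP. The human cytomegalovirus immediate early enhancer and promoter drive a single open reading frame in which the EGFP coding sequence is followed, after a short linker region, by the roughly 2.1 kb UVRAG coding sequence. Transcripts are terminated by the SV40 polyadenylation signal. The small SV40 large T antigen fragment annotated just upstream of that signal is most likely part of the SV40-derived terminator region rather than a functional element. The insert carries a serine-to-alanine substitution at residue 498, which removes a potential phosphorylation site. The associated publication concerns mTORC1 phosphorylation of UVRAG and its effect on autophagosome and endosome maturation, so this construct plausibly serves as a non-phosphorylatable mutant, though the record does not state this directly.

The plasmid replicates in E. coli at high copy from a ColE1/pUC-type origin and also contains an f1 phage origin for single-stranded DNA production. Selection relies on a dual-purpose NeoR/KanR cassette encoding the Tn5 aminoglycoside phosphotransferase. A bacterial promoter provides kanamycin resistance in E. coli, while the SV40 enhancer/early promoter and the HSV TK polyadenylation signal allow G418 selection in transfected mammalian cells. The short ble and bGH poly(A) fragments in the annotation appear to be backbone remnants or partial matches with no functional role. The construct is typically used for transient or stable expression of the fluorescent fusion, allowing localisation and behaviour of the S498A mutant UVRAG to be examined.
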