Features (pLannotate 1.2.2; 14 found; start..end, strand, type, name):
     61..364     +  enhancer       CMV enhancer: human cytomegalovirus immediate early enhancer
    365..568     +  promoter       CMV promoter: human cytomegalovirus (CMV) immediate early promoter
    613..1329    +  CDS            EGFP: EGFP is a basic (constitutively fluorescent) green fluorescent protein published in 1996, derived from Aequorea victoria. It is reported to be a rapidly-maturing weak dimer with moderate acid sensitivity.
   1351..3447    +  CDS            UVRAG: UVRAG_HUMAN - Experimental evidence at protein level: Swiss-Prot protein existence level 1. Involved in maintaining chromosomal stability. Promotes DNA double-strand break (DSB) repair by association with DNA-dependent protein kinase complex DNA-PK and activating it in non-homologous end joining (NHEJ) (PubMed:22542840). Required for centrosome stability and proper chromosome segregation (PubMed:22542840). From Homo sapiens (Human).
   3481..3565    +  CDS            large T antigen (fragment): large T antigen from SV40 (simian virus 40)
   3588..3709    +  polyA_signal   SV40 poly(A) signal: SV40 polyadenylation signal
   3743..4171    -  rep_origin     f1 ori (sequence partly withheld): f1 bacteriophage origin of replication; arrow indicates direction of (+) strand synthesis
   4198..4302    +  promoter       AmpR promoter: bla
   4304..4661    +  promoter       SV40 promoter: SV40 enhancer and early promoter
   4696..5490    +  CDS            NeoR/KanR: aminoglycoside phosphotransferase from Tn5; aph(3')-II (or nptII); confers resistance to neomycin, kanamycin, and G418 (Geneticin®)
   5511..5663    +  CDS            ble (fragment): BLE_KLEPN - Experimental evidence at protein level: Swiss-Prot protein existence level 1. Binding protein with a strong affinity to the bleomycin family of antibiotics. Binds to CL990; an antimitotic-antibiotic compound. From Klebsiella pneumoniae.
   5722..5769    +  polyA_signal   HSV TK poly(A) signal: herpes simplex virus thymidine kinase polyadenylation signal (Cole and Stacy, 1985)
   5860..5876    -  polyA_signal   bGH poly(A) signal (fragment): bovine growth hormone polyadenylation signal
   6098..6686    +  rep_origin     ori: high-copy-number ColE1/pMB1/pBR322/pUC origin of replication
>Addgene plasmid #86741 | EGFP-UVRAG S498A | addgene full sequence | sequence record 170505 | Addgene NGS Result
TAGTTATTAATAGTAATCAATTACGGGGTCATTAGTTCATAGCCCATATATGGAGTTCCGCGTTACATAA
CTTACGGTAAATGGCCCGCCTGGCTGACCGCCCAACGACCCCCGCCCATTGACGTCAATAATGACGTATG
TTCCCATAGTAACGCCAATAGGGACTTTCCATTGACGTCAATGGGTGGAGTATTTACGGTAAACTGCCCA
CTTGGCAGTACATCAAGTGTATCATATGCCAAGTACGCCCCCTATTGACGTCAATGACGGTAAATGGCCC
GCCTGGCATTATGCCCAGTACATGACCTTATGGGACTTTCCTACTTGGCAGTACATCTACGTATTAGTCA
TCGCTATTACCATGGTGATGCGGTTTTGGCAGTACATCAATGGGCGTGGATAGCGGTTTGACTCACGGGG
ATTTCCAAGTCTCCACCCCATTGACGTCAATGGGAGTTTGTTTTGGCACCAAAATCAACGGGACTTTCCA
AAATGTCGTAACAACTCCGCCCCATTGACGCAAATGGGCGGTAGGCGTGTACGGTGGGAGGTCTATATAA
GCAGAGCTGGTTTAGTGAACCGTCAGATCCGCTAGCGCTACCGGTCGCCACCATGGTGAGCAAGGGCGAG
GAGCTGTTCACCGGGGTGGTGCCCATCCTGGTCGAGCTGGACGGCGACGTAAACGGCCACAAGTTCAGCG
TGTCCGGCGAGGGCGAGGGCGATGCCACCTACGGCAAGCTGACCCTGAAGTTCATCTGCACCACCGGCAA
GCTGCCCGTGCCCTGGCCCACCCTCGTGACCACCCTGACCTACGGCGTGCAGTGCTTCAGCCGCTACCCC
GACCACATGAAGCAGCACGACTTCTTCAAGTCCGCCATGCCCGAAGGCTACGTCCAGGAGCGCACCATCT
TCTTCAAGGACGACGGCAACTACAAGACCCGCGCCGAGGTGAAGTTCGAGGGCGACACCCTGGTGAACCG
CATCGAGCTGAAGGGCATCGACTTCAAGGAGGACGGCAACATCCTGGGGCACAAGCTGGAGTACAACTAC
AACAGCCACAACGTCTATATCATGGCCGACAAGCAGAAGAACGGCATCAAGGTGAACTTCAAGATCCGCC
ACAACATCGAGGACGGCAGCGTGCAGCTCGCCGACCACTACCAGCAGAACACCCCCATCGGCGACGGCCC
CGTGCTGCTGCCCGACAACCACTACCTGAGCACCCAGTCCGCCCTGAGCAAAGACCCCAACGAGAAGCGC
GATCACATGGTCCTGCTGGAGTTCGTGACCGCCGCCGGGATCACTCTCGGCATGGACGAGCTGTACAAGT
ACTCAGATCTCGAGTCGACCATGAGCGCCTCCGCGTCGGTCGGGGGCCAGGTCCCCCAGCCACCCCCGGG
CCCGGCCGCTGCTCTGCCTCCCGGTTCTGCCGCGCGGGCCCTGCATGTGGAGCTGCCGTCTCAGCAGCGG
CGTCTTCGACATCTTCGGAACATTGCTGCCCGGAACATTGTTAATAGAAATGGCCATCAGCTCCTTGATA
CCTACTTTACACTTCACTTGTGTAGTACTGAAAAGATATATAAAGAATTTTATAGAAGTGAAGTGATTAA
GAATTCCTTGAATCCCACGTGGCGAAGTCTCGATTTTGGAATTATGCCAGACCGTCTTGATACATCTGTG
TCTTGTTTCGTGGTGAAGATATGGGGTGGAAAGGAGAACATCTACCAGCTGTTGATTGAATGGAAAGTCT
GTTTGGATGGGCTGAAATACTTGGGTCAGCAGATTCATGCCCGAAACCAAAATGAAATAATTTTTGGGCT
GAATGATGGATACTATGGTGCTCCATTTGAACATAAGGGTTATTCAAATGCTCAGAAGACTATTCTTCTG
CAGGTGGATCAGAACTGTGTTCGCAATTCTTACGATGTCTTCTCTTTGCTACGGCTTCATAGAGCCCAGT
GTGCAATTAAACAGACTCAGGTAACTGTTCAGAAAATTGGAAAGGAAATTGAAGAAAAACTAAGACTCAC
ATCTACAAGCAATGAACTGAAAAAAAAAAGTGAATGCCTGCAGTTAAAAATTTTGGTGCTTCAGAATGAA
CTGGAACGGCAGAAGAAAGCTTTGGGACGGGAGGTGGCATTACTGCATAAGCAACAAATTGCATTACAAG
ACAAAGGAAGTGCATTTTCAGCTGAGCACCTCAAACTTCAACTCCAGAAGGAATCCCTAAATGAGCTGAG
GAAGGAGTGCACTGCAAAAAGAGAACTCTTCTTGAAGACTAATGCTCAGTTGACAATTCGTTGCAGGCAG
TTACTCTCTGAGCTTTCCTACATTTACCCTATTGATTTGAATGAACATAAGGATTACTTTGTATGCGGTG
TCAAGTTGCCTAATTCTGAGGACTTCCAAGCAAAAGATGATGGAAGCATTGCTGTTGCCCTTGGTTATAC
TGCACATCTGGTCTCCATGATTTCCTTTTTCCTACAAGTGCCCCTCAGATATCCTATAATTCATAAGGGG
TCTAGATCAACAATCAAAGACAATATCAATGACAAACTGACGGAAAAGGAGAGAGAGTTTCCACTGTATC
CAAAAGGAGGGGAGAAGTTGCAGTTTGATTATGGTGTCTATCTTCTGAACAAAAATATAGCACAGCTAAG
ATATCAACATGGACTAGGGACTCCAGACTTGCGGCAAACCCTTCCCAACCTGAAAAACTTCATGGAGCAT
GGACTAATGGTCAGGTGTGACAGACATCACACCTCCAGTGCAATCCCTGTTCCTAAGAGACAAAGCTCCA
TATTTGGGGGTGCAGATGTAGGCTTCTCTGGGGGGATCCCTGCACCAGACAAAGGACATCGAAAACGGGC
CAGCTCTGAGAATGAGAGACTTCAGTACAAAACCCCTCCTCCCAGTTACAACTCAGCATTAGCCCAGCCT
GTGACCACCGTCCCCTCCATGGGAGAGACCGAGAGAAAGATAACATCTCTATCCTCCTCCTTGGATACCT
CCTTGGACTTCTCCAAAGAAAACAAGAAAAAAGGAGAGGATCTAGTTGGCAGCTTAAACGGAGGCCACGC
GAATGTGCACCCTAGCCAAGAACAAGGAGAAGCCCTCTCCGGGCACCGGGCCACAGTCAATGGCACTCTC
CTACCCAGCGAGCAGGCCGGGTCCGCCAGTGTCCAGCTTCCAGGCGAGTTCCACCCAGTCTCAGAAGCTG
AGCTCTGCTGTACTGTGGAGCAAGCAGAAGAAATCATCGGGCTGGAAGCCACAGGTTTCGCCTCAGGTGA
TCAGCTAGAAGCATTTAACTGCATCCCAGTGGACAGTGCTGTGGCAGTAGAGTGTGACGAACAAGTTCTG
GGAGAATTTGAAGAGTTCTCCCGAAGGATCTATGCACTGAATGAAAACGTATCCAGCTTCCGCCGGCCGC
GCAGGAGTTCCGATAAGTGAGCGGCCGCAGATCCACCGGATCTAGATAACTGATCATAATCAGCCATACC
ACATTTGTAGAGGTTTTACTTGCTTTAAAAAACCTCCCACACCTCCCCCTGAACCTGAAACATAAAATGA
ATGCAATTGTTGTTGTTAACTTGTTTATTGCAGCTTATAATGGTTACAAATAAAGCAATAGCATCACAAA
TTTCACAAATAAAGCATTTTTTTCACTGCATTCTAGTTGTGGTTTGTCCAAACTCATCAATGTATCTTAA
CGCGTAAATTGTAAGCGTTAATATTTTGTTAAAATTCGCGTTAAATTTTTGTTAAATCAGCTCATTTTTT
AACCAATAGGCCGAAATCGGCAAAATCCCTTATAAATCAAAAGAATAGACCGAGATAGGGT
[37 nt withheld, positions 3842-3878]
AAAGAACGTGGACTCCAACGTCAAAGG
[49 nt withheld, positions 3906-3954]
T
[91 nt withheld, positions 3956-4046]
G
[124 nt withheld, positions 4048-4171]
CAGGTGGCACTTTTCGGGGAAATGTGCGCGGAACCCCTATTTGTTTATTTTTCTAAATACATTCAAATAT
GTATCCGCTCATGAGACAATAACCCTGATAAATGCTTCAATAATATTGAAAAAGGAAGAGTCCTGAGGCG
GAAAGAACCAGCTGTGGAATGTGTGTCAGTTAGGGTGTGGAAAGTCCCCAGGCTCCCCAGCAGGCAGAAG
TATGCAAAGCATGCATCTCAATTAGTCAGCAACCAGGTGTGGAAAGTCCCCAGGCTCCCCAGCAGGCAGA
AGTATGCAAAGCATGCATCTCAATTAGTCAGCAACCATAGTCCCGCCCCTAACTCCGCCCATCCCGCCCC
TAACTCCGCCCAGTTCCGCCCATTCTCCGCCCCATGGCTGACTAATTTTTTTTATTTATGCAGAGGCCGA
GGCCGCCTCGGCCTCTGAGCTATTCCAGAAGTAGTGAGGAGGCTTTTTTGGAGGCCTAGGCTTTTGCAAA
GATCGATCAAGAGACAGGATGAGGATCGTTTCGCATGATTGAACAAGATGGATTGCACGCAGGTTCTCCG
GCCGCTTGGGTGGAGAGGCTATTCGGCTATGACTGGGCACAACAGACAATCGGCTGCTCTGATGCCGCCG
TGTTCCGGCTGTCAGCGCAGGGGCGCCCGGTTCTTTTTGTCAAGACCGACCTGTCCGGTGCCCTGAATGA
ACTGCAAGACGAGGCAGCGCGGCTATCGTGGCTGGCCACGACGGGCGTTCCTTGCGCAGCTGTGCTCGAC
GTTGTCACTGAAGCGGGAAGGGACTGGCTGCTATTGGGCGAAGTGCCGGGGCAGGATCTCCTGTCATCTC
ACCTTGCTCCTGCCGAGAAAGTATCCATCATGGCTGATGCAATGCGGCGGCTGCATACGCTTGATCCGGC
TACCTGCCCATTCGACCACCAAGCGAAACATCGCATCGAGCGAGCACGTACTCGGATGGAAGCCGGTCTT
GTCGATCAGGATGATCTGGACGAAGAGCATCAGGGGCTCGCGCCAGCCGAACTGTTCGCCAGGCTCAAGG
CGAGCATGCCCGACGGCGAGGATCTCGTCGTGACCCATGGCGATGCCTGCTTGCCGAATATCATGGTGGA
AAATGGCCGCTTTTCTGGATTCATCGACTGTGGCCGGCTGGGTGTGGCGGACCGCTATCAGGACATAGCG
TTGGCTACCCGTGATATTGCTGAAGAGCTTGGCGGCGAATGGGCTGACCGCTTCCTCGTGCTTTACGGTA
TCGCCGCTCCCGATTCGCAGCGCATCGCCTTCTATCGCCTTCTTGACGAGTTCTTCTGAGCGGGACTCTG
GGGTTCGAAATGACCGACCAAGCGACGCCCAACCTGCCATCACGAGATTTCGATTCCACCGCCGCCTTCT
ATGAAAGGTTGGGCTTCGGAATCGTTTTCCGGGACGCCGGCTGGATGATCCTCCAGCGCGGGGATCTCAT
GCTGGAGTTCTTCGCCCACCCTAGGGGGAGGCTAACTGAAACACGGAAGGAGACAATACCGGAAGGAACC
CGCGCTATGACGGCAATAAAAAGACAGAATAAAACGCACGGTGTTGGGTCGTTTGTTCATAAACGCGGGG
TTCGGTCCCAGGGCTGGCACTCTGTCGATACCCCACCGAGACCCCATTGGGGCCAATACGCCCGCGTTTC
TTCCTTTTCCCCACCCCACCCCCCAAGTTCGGGTGAAGGCCCAGGGCTCGCAGCCAACGTCGGGGCGGCA
GGCCCTGCCATAGCCTCAGGTTACTCATATATACTTTAGATTGATTTAAAACTTCATTTTTAATTTAAAA
GGATCTAGGTGAAGATCCTTTTTGATAATCTCATGACCAAAATCCCTTAACGTGAGTTTTCGTTCCACTG
AGCGTCAGACCCCGTAGAAAAGATCAAAGGATCTTCTTGAGATCCTTTTTTTCTGCGCGTAATCTGCTGC
TTGCAAACAAAAAAACCACCGCTACCAGCGGTGGTTTGTTTGCCGGATCAAGAGCTACCAACTCTTTTTC
CGAAGGTAACTGGCTTCAGCAGAGCGCAGATACCAAATACTGTTCTTCTAGTGTAGCCGTAGTTAGGCCA
CCACTTCAAGAACTCTGTAGCACCGCCTACATACCTCGCTCTGCTAATCCTGTTACCAGTGGCTGCTGCC
AGTGGCGATAAGTCGTGTCTTACCGGGTTGGACTCAAGACGATAGTTACCGGATAAGGCGCAGCGGTCGG
GCTGAACGGGGGGTTCGTGCACACAGCCCAGCTTGGAGCGAACGACCTACACCGAACTGAGATACCTACA
GCGTGAGCTATGAGAAAGCGCCACGCTTCCCGAAGGGAGAAAGGCGGACAGGTATCCGGTAAGCGGCAGG
GTCGGAACAGGAGAGCGCACGAGGGAGCTTCCAGGGGGAAACGCCTGGTATCTTTATAGTCCTGTCGGGT
TTCGCCACCTCTGACTTGAGCGTCGATTTTTGTGATGCTCGTCAGGGGGGCGGAGCCTATGGAAAAACGC
CAGCAACGCGGCCTTTTTACGGTTCCTGGCCTTTTGCTGGCCTTTTGCTCACATGTTCTTTCCTGCGTTA
TCCCCTGATTCTGTGGATAACCGTATTACCGCCATGCAT
